Addgene plasmid #211203: pBiT3.1-N_DENND3:894-1198
Purpose: Mammalian expression of human DENND3 fragment V894 to E1198. N-terminal HiBiT tag.
Depositing lab: Cheryl Arrowsmith. Depositing organization: University of Toronto. Publication: A Target Class Ligandability Evaluation of WD40 Repeat-Containing Proteins. Ackloo S, Li F, Szewczyk M, Seitova A, Loppnau P, Zeng H, Xu J, Ahmad S, Arnautova YA, Baghaie AJ, Beldar S, Bolotokova A, Centrella PA, Chau I, Clark MA, Cuozzo JW, Dehghani-Tafti S, Disch JS, Dong A, Dumas A, Feng JA, Ghiabi P, Gibson E, Gilmer J, Goldman B, Green SR, Guie MA, Guilinger JP, Harms N, Herasymenko O, Houliston S, Hutchinson A, Kearnes S, Keefe AD, Kimani SW, Kramer T, Kutera M, Kwak HA, Lento C, Li Y, Liu J, Loup J, Machado RAC, Mulhern CJ, Perveen S, Righetto GL, Riley P, Shrestha S, Sigel EA, Silva M, Sintchak MD, Slakman BL, Taylor RD, Thompson J, Torng W, Underkoffler C, von Rechenberg M, Walsh RT, Watson I, Wilson DJ, Wolf E, Yadav M, Yazdi AK, Zhang J, Zhang Y, Santhakumar V, Edwards AM, Barsyte-Lovejoy D, Schapira M, Brown PJ, Halabelian L, Arrowsmith CH. J Med Chem. 2025 Jan 23;68(2):1092-1112. doi: 10.1021/acs.jmedchem.4c02010. Epub 2024 Nov 4. PubMed 39495097.
Backbone
  Vector backbone: pBiT3.1-N
  Backbone manufacturer: Promega
  Vector type: Mammalian Expression
  Selectable markers: Neomycin (select with G418)
Growth in bacteria
  Bacterial resistance: Kanamycin, 50 μg/mL
  Growth temperature: 37°C
  Growth strain: DH5alpha
  Copy number: High Copy
Gene/Insert
  Gene/Insert name: DENND3:V894-E1198
  Species: H. sapiens (human)
  Insert size (bp): 915
  Mutation: wild type
  Entrez Gene: DENND3
  Promoter: CMV
  Tag / fusion protein: MVSGWRLFKKISGSSGGSSG (N terminal on insert)
  Cloning method: Ligation Independent Cloning
  Sequencing primers: 5′ T7; 3′ TTGCTCAGCGGTGGCAGCAG
Resource information
  A portion of this plasmid was derived from a plasmid made by: Integrated DNA Technologies (Synthetic dsDNA)
Terms and licenses: Academic/Nonprofit Terms; Industry Terms: Not Available to Industry
Depositor comments: 5' Cloning Site: Xho1 (not destroyed), 3' Cloning Site: Xba1 (not destroyed).
How to cite: pBiT3.1-N_DENND3:894-1198 was a gift from Cheryl Arrowsmith (Addgene plasmid # 211203 ; http://n2t.net/addgene:211203 ; RRID:Addgene_211203)
