[The description below was written by a language model from this plasmid's Addgene catalogue record and pLannotate feature annotations shown in this document.]
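Description:
pBiT3.1-N_DENND3:894-1198 is a mammalian expression plasmid built on Promega's pBiT3.1-N backbone, which supplies an N-terminal HiBiT tag for NanoLuc complementation assays. It is about 5.2 kb and is propagated in E. coli from a high-copy ColE1/pUC-type origin under kanamycin selection. Kanamycin resistance comes from a neo (nptII) coding sequence driven by the bacterial EM7 promoter, with a single loxP site annotated just upstream.

The catalogue lists neomycin/G418 as the mammalian selectable marker. The feature table, however, shows only the bacterial EM7 promoter in front of neo. It also shows a separate SV40 early promoter–blasticidin S deaminase–synthetic poly(A) cassette, which is not mentioned in the catalogue fields. Which drug works for selection in mammalian cells is therefore not settled by the record.

The insert is a 915 bp wild-type fragment of human DENND3 encoding residues V894 to E1198. It was derived from synthetic double-stranded DNA and introduced by ligation-independent cloning between XhoI and XbaI sites, both of which are retained. DENND3 is a guanine nucleotide exchange factor that activates RAB12. Expression is driven by the CMV immediate-early enhancer and promoter, followed by a chimeric β-globin/immunoglobulin intron that promotes efficient mRNA processing, and is terminated by an SV40 polyadenylation signal. A T7 promoter upstream of the coding region serves as a sequencing primer site.

The short HiBiT peptide is joined to the fragment through a glycine-serine linker. It binds the complementary LgBiT subunit to reconstitute luciferase activity, so the tagged protein can be detected or quantified by luminescence. The plasmid was deposited with a study assessing the ligandability of WD40 repeat-containing proteins, which suggests use in cellular assays of this DENND3 domain, though the record does not describe a specific assay.
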