Features (pLannotate 1.2.2; 17 found; start..end, strand, type, name):
     24..105     -  polyA_signal   SV40 poly(A) signal: SV40 polyadenylation signal
    128..211     -  CDS            large T antigen (fragment): large T antigen from SV40 (simian virus 40)
    276..641     +  enhancer       CMV enhancer: human cytomegalovirus immediate early enhancer
    643..842     +  promoter       CMV promoter: human cytomegalovirus (CMV) immediate early promoter
    981..1113    +  intron         chimeric intron: chimera between introns from human β-globin and immunoglobulin heavy chain genes
   1157..1175    +  promoter       T7 promoter: promoter for bacteriophage T7 RNA polymerase
   1217..2164    +  CDS            DENND3 (fragment): DEND3_HUMAN - Also known as KIAA0870. Experimental evidence at protein level: Swiss-Prot protein existence level 1. Guanine nucleotide exchange factor (GEF) activating RAB12. Promotes the exchange of GDP to GTP, converting inactive GDP-bound RAB12 into its active GTP-bound form (PubMed:20937701). Regulates autophagy in response to starvation through RAB12 activation. Starvation leads to ULK1/2-dependent phosphorylation of Ser-472 and Ser-490, which in turn allows recruitment of 14-3-3 adapter proteins and leads to up-regulation of GEF activity towards RAB12 (By similarity). Also plays a role i
   2195..2213    +  misc_feature   MCS (fragment): pUC18/19 multiple cloning site
   2262..2383    -  polyA_signal   SV40 poly(A) signal: SV40 polyadenylation signal
   2406..2474    -  CDS            large T antigen (fragment): large T antigen from SV40 (simian virus 40)
   2498..2531    +  protein_bind   loxP: Cre-mediated recombination occurs in the 8-bp core sequence (GCATACAT). Cre recombinase
   2541..2588    +  promoter       EM7 promoter: synthetic bacterial promoter&nbsp
   2620..3411    +  CDS            neo: KKA2_KLEPN - Also known as kan, nptII. Experimental evidence at protein level: Swiss-Prot protein existence level 1. Resistance to kanamycin, neomycin, paromomycin, ribostamycin, butirosin and gentamicin B. From Klebsiella pneumoniae.
   3572..4160    -  rep_origin     ori: high-copy-number ColE1/pMB1/pBR322/pUC origin of replication
   4286..4334    -  polyA_signal   poly(A) signal: synthetic polyadenylation signal
   4358..4756    -  CDS            BSD: blasticidin S deaminase; Aspergillus terreus BSD; confers resistance to blasticidin
   4787..5144    -  promoter       SV40 promoter: SV40 enhancer and early promoter
>Addgene plasmid #211203 | pBiT3.1-N_DENND3:894-1198 | addgene full sequence | sequence record 425900 | Addgene NGS Result
AAGACGCGTTAATTAAGACGTCGGCAGTGAAAAAAATGCTTTATTTGTGAAATTTGTGATGCTATTGCTT
TATTTGTAACCATTATAAGCTGCAATAAACAAGTTAACAACAACAATTGCATTCATTTTATGTTTCAGGT
TCAGGGGGAGGTGTGGGAGGTTTTTTAAAGCAAGTAAAACCTCTACAAATGTGGTATGGCTGATTATGAT
CCGCGGCCGCAATACGTCGACGTTATCAGCTGACTTCGTACGAGAGCCTAGGATTATGGCGCGCCACTAG
TTATTAATAGTAATCAATTACGGGGTCATTAGTTCATAGCCCATATATGGAGTTCCGCGTTACATAACTT
ACGGTAAATGGCCCGCCTGGCTGACCGCCCAACGACCCCCGCCCATTGACGTCAATAATGACGTATGTTC
CCATAGTAACGCCAATAGGGACTTTCCATTGACGTCAATGGGTGGAGTATTTACGGTAAACTGCCCACTT
GGCAGTACATCAAGTGTATCATATGCCAAGTCCGCCCCCTATTGACGTCAATGACGGTAAATGGCCCGCC
TGGCATTATGCCCAGTACATGACCTTACGGGACTTTCCTACTTGGCAGTACATCTACGTATTAGTCATCG
CTATTACCATGGTGATGCGGTTTTGGCAGTACACCAATGGGCGTGGATAGCGGTTTGACTCACGGGGATT
TCCAAGTCTCCACCCCATTGACGTCAATGGGAGTTTGTTTTGGCACCAAAATCAACGGGACTTTCCAAAA
TGTCGTAATAACCCCGCCCCGTTGACGCAAATGGGCGGTAGGCGTGTACGGTGGGAGGTCTATATAAGCA
GAGCTGGTTTAGTGAACCGTCAGATCACTAGAATCTTTATTGCGGTAGTTTATCACAGTTAAATTGCTAA
CGCAGTCAGTGCTTCTGACACAACAGTCTCGAACTTAAGCTGCAGAAGTTGGTCGTGAGGCACTGGGCAG
GTAAGTATCAAGGTTACAAGACAGGTTTAAGGAGACCAATAGAAACTGGGCTTGTCGAGACAGAGAAGAC
TCTTGCGTTTCTGATAGGCACCTATTGGTCTTACTGACATCCACTTTGCCTTTCTCTCCACAGGTGTCCA
CTCCCAGTTCAATTACAGCTCTTAAGGCTAGAGTATTAATACGACTCACTATAGGGGTTAGCGATCGCCA
TGGTGAGCGGCTGGCGGCTGTTCAAGAAGATTAGCGGGAGCTCCGGTGGCTCGAGCGGTGTGGACGTGCT
GCTCTACACTCCAGGGCATCTTGACCCAGCCGAAAAAGTTGAAGATGCTCACCCCAAGTTATGGTGTGCT
CTGAGCGAAGGCAAGGTGACCGTGTTCAATGCTTCTTCATGGACCATCCACCAGCACTCCTTTAAAGTGG
GCACTGCAAAAGTGAACTGCATGGTGATGGCCGACCAGAACCAGGTGTGGGTTGGCTCGGAAGACTCCGT
CATCTACATCATCAACGTCCACAGCATGTCCTGCAACAAGCAGCTCACAGCCCACTGCTCCAGTGTCACG
GATTTGATTGTGCAGGACGGACAGGAGGCACCCAGCAACGTGTACTCGTGCAGCATGGACGGCATGGTGC
TGGTGTGGAATGTGAGCACACTGCAGGTGACCAGCCGCTTCCAGCTGCCGCGAGGTGGCCTGACGTCCAT
CAGACTGCACGGCGGCCGCCTGTGGTGCTGCACAGGTAACAGCATCATGGTCATGAAAATGAATGGATCC
CTCCATCAAGAATTGAAGATTGAGGAGAACTTCAAAGACACCAGTACCTCCTTCCTGGCCTTCCAGCTCC
TTCCTGAGGAGGAGCAGCTGTGGGCGGCCTGTGCAGGACGCAGCGAGGTTTACATCTGGAGCCTGAAGGA
CCTGGCCCAGCCCCCGCAGAGGGTGCCCCTCGAGGACTGCTCTGAGATCAACTGCATGATCCGGGTGAAG
AAGCAGGTCTGGGTGGGCAGCCGAGGGCTGGGGCAGGGAACACCCAAGGGGAAAATCTACGTGATTGACG
CCGAGAGGAAGACCGTGGAGAAGGAGCTGGTGGCGCACATGGACACCGTGAGGACGCTGTGCTCGGCTGA
GGACAGATACGTGCTGAGTGGGTCGGGCAGGGAGGAGGGGAAAGTCGCCATTTGGAAAGGCGAATAATCT
AGAGGTCAAGCTTCGGGGGTTTAAACCTGCAGGCATGCAAGCTGATTTGGCTGCTGCCACCGCTGAGCAA
GGCCGCTTCGAGCAGACATGATAAGATACATTGATGAGTTTGGACAAACCACAACTAGAATGCAGTGAAA
AAAATGCTTTATTTGTGAAATTTGTGATGCTATTGCTTTATTTGTAACCATTATAAGCTGCAATAAACAA
GTTAACAACAACAATTGCATTCATTTTATGTTTCAGGTTCAGGGGGAGATGTGGGAGGTTTTTTTAAGCA
AGTAAAACCTCTACAAATGTGGTAAAATCTTAATTAAGACTTCTAATATAACTTCGTATAGCATACATTA
TACGAAGTTATGGTTCCACTGTTGACAATTAATCATCGGCATAGTATATCGGCATAGTATAATACGACAA
GGTGAGGAACTAAACCCAGGAGGCAGATCATGATTGAACAAGATGGATTGCACGCAGGTTCTCCGGCCGC
TTGGGTGGAGAGGCTATTCGGCTATGACTGGGCACAACAGACAATCGGCTGCTCTGATGCCGCCGTGTTC
CGGCTGTCAGCGCAGGGGCGCCCGGTTCTTTTTGTCAAGACCGACCTGTCCGGTGCCCTGAATGAACTGC
AGGACGAGGCAGCGCGGCTATCGTGGCTGGCCACGACGGGCGTTCCTTGCGCAGCTGTGCTCGACGTTGT
CACTGAAGCGGGAAGGGACTGGCTGCTATTGGGCGAAGTGCCGGGGCAGGATCTCCTGTCATCTCACCTT
GCTCCTGCCGAGAAAGTATCCATCATGGCTGATGCAATGCGGCGGCTGCATACGCTTGATCCGGCTACCT
GCCCATTCGACCACCAAGCGAAACATCGCATCGAGCGAGCACGTACTCGGATGGAAGCCGGTCTTGTCGA
TCAGGATGATCTGGACGAAGAGCATCAGGGGCTCGCGCCAGCCGAACTGTTCGCCAGGCTCAAGGCGCGC
ATGCCCGACGGCGAGGATCTCGTCGTGACCCATGGCGATGCCTGCTTGCCGAATATCATGGTGGAAAATG
GCCGCTTTTCTGGATTCATCGACTGTGGCCGGCTGGGTGTGGCGGACCGCTATCAGGACATAGCGTTGGC
TACCCGTGATATTGCTGAAGAGCTTGGCGGCGAATGGGCTGACCGCTTCCTCGTGCTTTACGGTATCGCC
GCTCCCGATTCGCAGCGCATCGCCTTCTATCGCCTTCTTGACGAGTTCTTCTGATTCGAAATGACCGACC
AAGCGACGCCCAACCGGTATCAGCTCACTCAAAGGCGGTAATACGGTTATCCACAGAATCAGGGGATAAC
GCAGGAAAGAACATGTGAGCAAAAGGCCAGCAAAAGGCCAGGAACCGTAAAAAGGCCGCGTTGCTGGCGT
TTTTCCATAGGCTCCGCCCCCCTGACGAGCATCACAAAAATCGACGCTCAAGTCAGAGGTGGCGAAACCC
GACAGGACTATAAAGATACCAGGCGTTTCCCCCTGGAAGCTCCCTCGTGCGCTCTCCTGTTCCGACCCTG
CCGCTTACCGGATACCTGTCCGCCTTTCTCCCTTCGGGAAGCGTGGCGCTTTCTCATAGCTCACGCTGTA
GGTATCTCAGTTCGGTGTAGGTCGTTCGCTCCAAGCTGGGCTGTGTGCACGAACCCCCCGTTCAGCCCGA
CCGCTGCGCCTTATCCGGTAACTATCGTCTTGAGTCCAACCCGGTAAGACACGACTTATCGCCACTGGCA
GCAGCCACTGGTAACAGGATTAGCAGAGCGAGGTATGTAGGCGGTGCTACAGAGTTCTTGAAGTGGTGGC
CTAACTACGGCTACACTAGAAGGACAGTATTTGGTATCTGCGCTCTGCTGAAGCCAGTTACCTTCGGAAA
AAGAGTTGGTAGCTCTTGATCCGGCAAACAAACCACCGCTGGTAGCGGTGGTTTTTTTGTTTGCAAGCAG
CAGATTACGCGCAGAAAAAAAGGATTTCAAGAAGATCCTTTGATCTTTTCTACGGGGTCTGACGCTCAGT
GGAACGAAAACTCACGTTAAGGGATTTTGGTCATGAGATTATCAAAAAGGATCTTCACCTAGATCCTTTT
ATAGTCCGGAATCGTCACACAAAAAACCAACACACAGATGTAATGAAAATAAAGATATTTTATTGCGGCC
ATCGTGATGGCTAGAGTTTAGCCCTCCCACACATAACCAGAGGGCAGCAATTCACGAATCCCAACTGCCG
TCGGCTGTCCATCACTGTCCTTCACTATGGCTTTGATCCCAGGATGCAGATCGAGAAGCACCTGTCGGCA
CCGTCCGCAGGGGCTCAAGATGCCCCTGTTCTCATTTCCGATCGCGACGATACAAGTCAGGTTGCCAGCT
GCCGCAGCAGCAGCAGTGCCCAGCACCACGAGTTCTGCACAAGGTCCCCCAGTAAAATGATATACATTGA
CACCAGTGAAGATGCGGCCGTCGCTAGAGAGAGCTGCGCTGGCGACGCTGTAGTCTTCAGAGATGGGGAT
GCTGTTGATTGTAGCCGTTGCTCTTTCAATGAGGGTGGATTCTTCTTGAGACAAAGGCTTGGCCATGGTG
GCGCTAGTGTCAGAAGAATCGAGCTTTTTGCAAAAGCCTAGGCCTCCAAAAAAGCCTCCTCACTACTTCT
GGAATAGCTCAGAGGCCGAGGCGGCCTCGGCCTCTGCATAAATAAAAAAAATTAGTCAGCCATGGGGCGG
AGAATGGGCGGAACTGGGCGGAGTTAGGGGCGGGATGGGCGGAGTTAGGGGCGGGACTATGGTTGCTGAC
TAATTGAGATGCATGCTTTGCATACTTCTGCCTGCTGGGGAGCCTGGGGACTTTCCACACCTGGTTGCTG
ACTAATTGAGATGCATGCTTTGCATACTTCTGCCTGCTGGGGAGCCTGGGGACTTTCCACACCCTAACTG
ACACACATTCCACAGCTGGTTCTTTCCGCCTCAGAAGGTACCTAACCAAGTTCCTCTTTCAGAGGTTATT
TCAGGCCATGGTGCTGCGC
