>Addgene plasmid #211203 | pBiT3.1-N_DENND3:894-1198 | depositor partial sequence | sequence record 411884 | Insert sequence
GTGGACGTGCTGCTCTACACTCCAGGGCATCTTGACCCAGCCGAAAAAGTTGAAGATGCTCACCCCAAGT
TATGGTGTGCTCTGAGCGAAGGCAAGGTGACCGTGTTCAATGCTTCTTCATGGACCATCCACCAGCACTC
CTTTAAAGTGGGCACTGCAAAAGTGAACTGCATGGTGATGGCCGACCAGAACCAGGTGTGGGTTGGCTCG
GAAGACTCCGTCATCTACATCATCAACGTCCACAGCATGTCCTGCAACAAGCAGCTCACAGCCCACTGCT
CCAGTGTCACGGATTTGATTGTGCAGGACGGACAGGAGGCACCCAGCAACGTGTACTCGTGCAGCATGGA
CGGCATGGTGCTGGTGTGGAATGTGAGCACACTGCAGGTGACCAGCCGCTTCCAGCTGCCGCGAGGTGGC
CTGACGTCCATCAGACTGCACGGCGGCCGCCTGTGGTGCTGCACAGGTAACAGCATCATGGTCATGAAAA
TGAATGGATCCCTCCATCAAGAATTGAAGATTGAGGAGAACTTCAAAGACACCAGTACCTCCTTCCTGGC
CTTCCAGCTCCTTCCTGAGGAGGAGCAGCTGTGGGCGGCCTGTGCAGGACGCAGCGAGGTTTACATCTGG
AGCCTGAAGGACCTGGCCCAGCCCCCGCAGAGGGTGCCCCTCGAGGACTGCTCTGAGATCAACTGCATGA
TCCGGGTGAAGAAGCAGGTCTGGGTGGGCAGCCGAGGGCTGGGGCAGGGAACACCCAAGGGGAAAATCTA
CGTGATTGACGCCGAGAGGAAGACCGTGGAGAAGGAGCTGGTGGCGCACATGGACACCGTGAGGACGCTG
TGCTCGGCTGAGGACAGATACGTGCTGAGTGGGTCGGGCAGGGAGGAGGGGAAAGTCGCCATTTGGAAAG
GCGAA
